Addgene plasmid #209906: pPBpuro-NRG1-ScNeo
Purpose: To monitor the status of NRG1, the plasmid encodes a recombinant NRG1 fused extracellularly to the mScarlet fluorescent protein and intracellularly to the mNeonGreen fluorescent protein
Depositing lab: Michiyuki Matsuda. Depositing organization: Kyoto University, Graduate School of Biostudies. Publication: Low-affinity ligands of the epidermal growth factor receptor are long-range signal transmitters in collective cell migration of epithelial cells. Deguchi E, Lin S, Hirayama D, Matsuda K, Tanave A, Sumiyama K, Tsukiji S, Otani T, Furuse M, Sorkin A, Matsuda M, Terai K. Cell Rep. 2024 Nov 14;43(11):114986. doi: 10.1016/j.celrep.2024.114986. PubMed 39546398.
Backbone
  Vector backbone: pPBpuro
  Backbone size w/o insert (bp): 6886
  Total vector size (bp): 10286
  Vector type: Mammalian Expression
  Selectable markers: Puromycin
Growth in bacteria
  Bacterial resistance: Ampicillin, 100 μg/mL
  Growth temperature: 37°C
  Growth strain: DH5alpha
  Copy number: Unknown
Gene/Insert
  Gene/Insert name: NRG1-ScNeo
  Species: H. sapiens (human)
  Insert size (bp): 3366
  Entrez Gene: NRG1 (a.k.a. ARIA, GGF, GGF2, HGL, HRG, HRG1, HRGA, MST131, MSTP131, NDF, NRG1-IT2, SMDF)
  Tag / fusion protein: mScarlet; mNeonGreen
Terms and licenses: Academic/Nonprofit Terms; Industry Terms: Not Available to Industry
How to cite: pPBpuro-NRG1-ScNeo was a gift from Michiyuki Matsuda (Addgene plasmid # 209906 ; http://n2t.net/addgene:209906 ; RRID:Addgene_209906)
