[The description below was written by a language model from this plasmid's Addgene catalogue record and pLannotate feature annotations shown in this document.]
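Description:
pPBpuro-NRG1-ScNeo is a mammalian expression plasmid of about 10.3 kb built on the pPBpuro backbone. It is propagated in E. coli through a high-copy ColE1/pUC-type origin with ampicillin selection (AmpR under its own bla promoter). The backbone also carries an f1 phage origin and cloning-vector remnants, including lacZα and lacI fragments, lac promoter/operator elements, and T7 and T3 promoters. The backbone name suggests a piggyBac transposon design for stable genomic integration. However, the feature table annotates no transposon terminal repeats, so the record does not confirm this.

The payload is a single bicistronic unit driven by a CAG-type promoter, made up of the CMV enhancer, the chicken β-actin promoter and a chimeric β-actin/β-globin intron, which gives strong constitutive expression in mammalian cells. The first open reading frame encodes human neuregulin-1 (NRG1), a ligand for the ERBB3 and ERBB4 receptor tyrosine kinases. It is flanked by the red fluorescent protein mScarlet upstream and the green mNeonGreen downstream. According to the record, this places mScarlet on the extracellular side and mNeonGreen on the intracellular side of the membrane-anchored pro-ligand. An EMCV IRES follows and directs translation of puromycin N-acetyltransferase from the same transcript, which ends at a bGH polyadenylation signal. Puromycin resistance is therefore tied to expression of the reporter.

The stated purpose is to monitor the status of NRG1. With a tag on each side of the membrane, the red and green signals would presumably separate if the ectodomain is shed, though the record does not describe the readout. The associated work concerns EGFR-family ligands as signal transmitters during collective migration of epithelial cells.
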