Features (pLannotate 1.2.2; 25 found; start..end, strand, type, name):
     30..458     -  rep_origin     f1 ori (sequence partly withheld): f1 bacteriophage origin of replication; arrow indicates direction of (+) strand synthesis
    463..618     -  CDS            lacZα (fragment): LacZα fragment of β-galactosidase; lacZ fragment
    626..644     +  promoter       T7 promoter: promoter for bacteriophage T7 RNA polymerase
   1011..1390    +  enhancer       CMV enhancer: human cytomegalovirus immediate early enhancer
   1392..1666    +  promoter       chicken β-actin promoter: No description available
   1667..2683    +  intron         chimeric intron: chimera between introns from chicken β-actin and rabbit β-globin
   2753..3448    +  CDS            mScarlet: mScarlet is a basic (constitutively fluorescent) red fluorescent protein published in 2016, derived from synthetic construct. It has moderate acid sensitivity.
   3461..5395    +  CDS            NRG1: NRG1_HUMAN - Also known as GGF, HGL, HRGA, NDF, SMDF. Experimental evidence at protein level: Swiss-Prot protein existence level 1. Direct ligand for ERBB3 and ERBB4 tyrosine kinase receptors. Concomitantly recruits ERBB1 and ERBB2 coreceptors, resulting in ligand-stimulated tyrosine phosphorylation and activation of the ERBB receptors. The multiple isoforms perform diverse functions such as inducing growth and differentiation of epithelial, glial, neuronal, and skeletal muscle cells; inducing expression of acetylcholine receptor in synaptic vesicles during the formation of the neuromuscular j
   5408..6115    +  CDS            mNeonGreen: mNeonGreen is a basic (constitutively fluorescent) green/yellow fluorescent protein published in 2013, derived from Branchiostoma lanceolatum. It is reported to be a very rapidly-maturing monomer with moderate acid sensitivity.
   6187..6748    +  misc_feature   IRES: internal ribosome entry site (IRES) of the encephalomyocarditis virus (EMCV)
   6751..7350    +  CDS            PuroR: puromycin N-acetyltransferase; pac from Streptomyces alboniger; confers resistance to puromycin
   7383..7607    +  polyA_signal   bGH poly(A) signal: bovine growth hormone polyadenylation signal
   7611..7627    +  promoter       SV40 promoter (fragment): SV40 enhancer and early promoter
   7678..7694    -  protein_bind   lac operator: The lac repressor binds to the lac operator to inhibit transcription in E. coli. This inhibition can be relieved by adding lactose or isopropyl-β-D-thiogalactopyranoside (IPTG). lac repressor encoded by lacI
   7702..7732    -  promoter       lac promoter: promoter for the E. coli lac operon
   7747..7768    -  protein_bind   CAP binding site: CAP binding activates transcription in the presence of cAMP. E. coli catabolite activator protein
   7781..7820    -  CDS            lacI (fragment): lac repressor; lacI; The lac repressor binds to the lac operator to inhibit transcription in E. coli. This inhibition can be relieved by adding lactose or isopropyl-β-D-thiogalactopyranoside (IPTG).
   8105..8123    -  promoter       T3 promoter: promoter for bacteriophage T3 RNA polymerase
   8168..8184    -  protein_bind   lac operator: The lac repressor binds to the lac operator to inhibit transcription in E. coli. This inhibition can be relieved by adding lactose or isopropyl-β-D-thiogalactopyranoside (IPTG). lac repressor encoded by lacI
   8192..8222    -  promoter       lac promoter: promoter for the E. coli lac operon
   8237..8258    -  protein_bind   CAP binding site: CAP binding activates transcription in the presence of cAMP. E. coli catabolite activator protein
   8271..8363    -  CDS            lacI (fragment): lac repressor; lacI; The lac repressor binds to the lac operator to inhibit transcription in E. coli. This inhibition can be relieved by adding lactose or isopropyl-β-D-thiogalactopyranoside (IPTG).
   8546..9134    -  rep_origin     ori: high-copy-number ColE1/pMB1/pBR322/pUC origin of replication
   9305..10165   -  CDS            AmpR: β-lactamase; bla; confers resistance to ampicillin, carbenicillin, and related antibiotics
  10166..10270   -  promoter       AmpR promoter: bla
>Addgene plasmid #209906 | pPBpuro-NRG1-ScNeo | addgene full sequence | sequence record 416689 | Addgene NGS Result
CTAAATTGTAAGCGTTAATATTTTGTTAAAATTCGCGTTAAATTTTTGTTAAATCAGCTCATTTTTTAAC
CAATAGGCCGAAATCGGCAAAATCCCTTATAAATCAAAAGAATAGACCGAGATAGGGT
[37 nt withheld, positions 129-165]
AAAGAACGTGGACTCCAACGTCAAAGG
[49 nt withheld, positions 193-241]
T
[91 nt withheld, positions 243-333]
G
[124 nt withheld, positions 335-458]
CCCATTCGCCATTCAGGCTGCGCAACTGTTGGGAAGGGCGATCGGTGCGGGCCTCTTCGCTATTACGCCA
GCTGGCGAAAGGGGGATGTGCTGCAAGGCGATTAAGTTGGGTAACGCCAGGGTTTTCCCAGTCACGACGT
TGTAAAACGACGGCCAGTGAGCGCGCGTAATACGACTCACTATAGGGCGAATTGGGGCGCGCCATTCTAG
ATTAACCCTAGAAAGATAGTCTGCGTAAAATTGACGCATGCATTCTTGAAATATTGCTCTCTCTTTCTAA
ATAGCGCGAATCCGTCGCTGTGCATTTAGGACATCTCAGTCGCCGCTTGGAGCTCCCGTGAGGCGTGCTT
GTCAATGCGGTAAGTGTCACTGATTTTGAACTATAACGACCGCGTGAGTCAAAATGACGCATGATTATCT
TTTACGTGACTTTTAAGATTTAACTCATACGATAATTATATTGTTATTTCATGTTCTACTTACGTGATAA
CTTATTATATATATATTTTCTTGTTATAGATATCAACTAGAATGCTAGCATGGGCCCATCTCGACATTGA
TTATTGACTAGTTATTAATAGTAATCAATTACGGGGTCATTAGTTCATAGCCCATATATGGAGTTCCGCG
TTACATAACTTACGGTAAATGGCCCGCCTGGCTGACCGCCCAACGACCCCCGCCCATTGACGTCAATAAT
GACGTATGTTCCCATAGTAACGCCAATAGGGACTTTCCATTGACGTCAATGGGTGGAGTATTTACGGTAA
ACTGCCCACTTGGCAGTACATCAAGTGTATCATATGCCAAGTACGCCCCCTATTGACGTCAATGACGGTA
AATGGCCCGCCTGGCATTATGCCCAGTACATGACCTTATGGGACTTTCCTACTTGGCAGTACATCTACGT
ATTAGTCATCGCTATTACCATGGTCGAGGTGAGCCCCACGTTCTGCTTCACTCTCCCCATCTCCCCCCCC
TCCCCACCCCCAATTTTGTATTTATTTATTTTTTAATTATTTTGTGCAGCGATGGGGGCGGGGGGGGGGG
GGCGCGCGCCAGGCGGGGCGGGGCGGGGCGAGGGGCGGGGCGGGGCGAGGCGGAGAGGTGCGGCGGCAGC
CAATCAGAGCGGCGCGCTCCGAAAGTTTCCTTTTATGGCGAGGCGGCGGCGGCGGCGGCCCTATAAAAAG
CGAAGCGCGCGGCGGGCGGGAGTCGCTGCGCGCTGCCTTCGCCCCGTGCCCCGCTCCGCCGCCGCCTCGC
GCCGCCCGCCCCGGCTCTGACTGACCGCGTTACTCCCACAGGTGAGCGGGCGGGACGGCCCTTCTCCTCC
GGGCTGTAATTAGCGCTTGGTTTAATGACGGCTTGTTTCTTTTCTGTGGCTGCGTGAAAGCCTTGAGGGG
CTCCGGGAGGGCCCTTTGTGCGGGGGGAGCGGCTCGGGGGGTGCGTGCGTGTGTGTGTGCGTGGGGAGCG
CCGCGTGCGGCTCCGCGCTGCCCGGCGGCTGTGAGCGCTGCGGGCGCGGCGCGGGGCTTTGTGCGCTCCG
CAGTGTGCGCGAGGGGAGCGCGGCCGGGGGCGGTGCCCCGCGGTGCGGGGGGGGCTGCGAGGGGAACAAA
GGCTGCGTGCGGGGTGTGTGCGTGGGGGGGTGAGCAGGGGGTGTGGGCGCGTCGGTCGGGCTGCAACCCC
CCCTGCACCCCCCTCCCCGAGTTGCTGAGCACGGCCCGGCTTCGGGTGCGGGGCTCCGTACGGGGCGTGG
CGCGGGGCTCGCCGTGCCGGGCGGGGGGTGGCGGCAGGTGGGGGTGCCGGGCGGGGCGGGGCCGCCTCGG
GCCGGGGAGGGCTCGGGGGAGGGGCGCGGCGGCCCCCGGAGCGCCGGCGGCTGTCGAGGCGCGGCGAGCC
GCAGCCATTGCCTTTTATGGTAATCGTGCGAGAGGGCGCAGGGACTTCCTTTGTCCCAAATCTGTGCGGA
GCCGAAATCTGGGAGGCGCCGCCGCACCCCCTCTAGCGGGCGCGGGGCGAAGCGGTGCGGCGCCGGCAGG
AAGGAAATGGGCGGGGAGGGCCTTCGTGCGTCGCCGCGCCGCCGTCCCCTTCTCCCTCTCCAGCCTCGGG
GCTGTCCGCGGGGGGACGGCTGCCTTCGGGGGGGACGGGGCAGGGCGGGGTTCGGCTTCTGGCGTGTGAC
CGGCGGCTCTAGAGCCTCTGCTAACCATGTTCATGCCTTCTTCTTTTTCCTACAGCTCCTGGGCAACGTG
CTGGTTATTGTGCTGTCTCATCATTTTGGCAAAGAATTGGGATCCGAATTCACCATGGTGAGCAAGGGCG
AGGCAGTGATCAAGGAGTTCATGCGGTTCAAGGTGCACATGGAGGGCTCCATGAACGGCCACGAGTTCGA
GATCGAGGGCGAGGGCGAGGGCCGCCCCTACGAGGGCACCCAGACCGCCAAGCTGAAGGTGACCAAGGGT
GGCCCCCTGCCCTTCTCCTGGGACATCCTGTCCCCTCAGTTCATGTACGGCTCCAGGGCCTTCACCAAGC
ACCCCGCCGACATCCCCGACTACTATAAGCAGTCCTTCCCCGAGGGCTTCAAGTGGGAGCGCGTGATGAA
CTTCGAGGACGGCGGCGCCGTGACCGTGACCCAGGACACCTCCCTGGAGGACGGCACCCTGATCTACAAG
GTGAAGCTCCGCGGCACCAACTTCCCTCCTGACGGCCCCGTAATGCAGAAGAAGACAATGGGCTGGGAAG
CGTCCACCGAGCGGTTGTACCCCGAGGACGGCGTGCTGAAGGGCGACATTAAGATGGCCCTGCGCCTGAA
GGACGGAGGCCGCTACCTGGCGGACTTCAAGACCACCTACAAGGCCAAGAAGCCCGTGCAGATGCCCGGC
GCCTACAACGTCGACCGCAAGTTGGACATCACCTCCCACAACGAGGACTACACCGTGGTGGAACAGTACG
AACGCTCCGAGGGCCGCCACTCCACCGGCGGCATGGACGAGCTGTACAAGGGAGGCTCGAGCATGAGCGA
GCGCAAAGAAGGCAGAGGCAAAGGCAAGGGAAAGAAGAAAGAGCGCGGCAGCGGCAAGAAGCCTGAATCT
GCTGCTGGCAGCCAGTCTCCTGCTCTGCCTCCTAGGCTGAAAGAGATGAAGTCCCAAGAGAGCGCCGCTG
GCTCTAAGCTGGTGCTGAGATGCGAAACCAGCAGCGAGTACAGCAGCCTGAGGTTCAAGTGGTTCAAGAA
CGGCAACGAGCTGAACCGGAAGAACAAGCCCCAGAACATCAAGATCCAGAAGAAGCCCGGCAAGAGCGAG
CTGAGGATCAACAAAGCCAGCCTGGCCGACTCCGGCGAGTACATGTGCAAAGTGATCAGCAAGCTGGGCA
ACGACAGCGCCAGCGCCAATATCACCATCGTGGAAAGCAACGAGATCATCACCGGCATGCCTGCCTCTAC
CGAAGGCGCCTATGTGTCTAGCGAGAGCCCCATCAGAATCAGCGTGTCCACAGAGGGCGCCAACACCAGC
AGCTCTACCAGCACATCTACCACCGGCACCAGCCACCTGGTCAAGTGCGCCGAGAAAGAAAAGACCTTCT
GCGTGAATGGCGGCGAGTGCTTCATGGTCAAGGACCTGAGCAACCCCAGCAGATACCTGTGCAAGTGCCC
CAACGAGTTCACCGGCGACAGGTGCCAGAATTACGTGATGGCCAGCTTCTACAAGCACCTGGGCATCGAG
TTCATGGAAGCCGAGGAACTGTACCAGAAAAGGGTGCTGACCATCACCGGAATCTGTATCGCCCTGCTGG
TCGTGGGCATTATGTGCGTGGTGGCCTACTGCAAGACCAAGAAGCAGAGGAAGAAGCTGCACGACAGGCT
GCGGCAGTCTCTGAGATCCGAGAGGAACAACATGATGAATATCGCCAACGGACCCCACCATCCTAATCCT
CCACCTGAGAACGTGCAGCTGGTCAACCAGTACGTGTCCAAGAACGTGATCAGCTCCGAGCACATCGTCG
AGAGAGAGGCCGAGACAAGCTTCAGCACCTCTCACTACACCAGCACAGCCCACCACAGCACCACCGTGAC
ACAGACCCCAAGCCACAGCTGGTCTAATGGCCACACCGAGAGCATCCTGAGCGAGTCCCATAGCGTGATC
GTGATGAGCAGCGTGGAAAACAGCAGGCACAGCAGCCCTACAGGCGGACCTAGAGGCAGACTGAATGGAA
CCGGCGGACCCAGAGAGTGCAACAGCTTTCTGAGGCACGCCAGAGAGACACCCGACAGCTACAGAGACAG
CCCTCACAGCGAGAGATACGTGTCCGCCATGACAACCCCTGCCAGAATGAGCCCCGTGGACTTTCACACC
CCTAGCAGCCCAAAAAGCCCTCCTAGCGAGATGAGCCCTCCTGTGTCCAGCATGACCGTGTCCATGCCTA
GCATGGCTGTGTCCCCGTTTATGGAAGAGGAAAGGCCTCTGCTGCTCGTGACCCCTCCAAGACTGAGAGA
GAAGAAGTTCGACCACCATCCACAGCAGTTCAGCAGCTTCCATCACAACCCCGCTCACGACAGCAACAGC
CTGCCTGCTTCTCCACTGAGGATCGTCGAGGACGAGGAATACGAGACAACCCAAGAGTACGAGCCCGCTC
AAGAGCCCGTGAAGAAACTGGCCAATAGCAGGCGGGCCAAGAGGACCAAGCCTAACGGCCACATTGCCAA
CAGGCTGGAAGTGGACTCCAACACCTCTAGCCAGAGCAGCAACTCCGAGAGCGAGACAGAGGATGAGAGA
GTGGGCGAAGATACCCCATTCCTGGGCATTCAGAATCCTCTGGCCGCCTCTCTGGAAGCCACACCAGCTT
TTAGACTGGCCGACAGCAGGACCAATCCAGCCGGAAGATTCAGCACCCAAGAGGAAATCCAGGCCAGACT
GTCCTCCGTGATCGCCAATCAGGATCCTATCGCCGTGGGCGGATTCGAAATGGTAAGCAAGGGGGAGGAA
GATAATATGGCTTCCCTTCCAGCAACGCACGAATTGCATATCTTTGGAAGTATTAATGGAGTTGATTTCG
ACATGGTGGGGCAGGGTACGGGAAACCCAAACGATGGCTATGAAGAACTTAACCTCAAGTCTACCAAAGG
CGATCTCCAATTCTCACCCTGGATATTGGTCCCACACATCGGCTACGGGTTCCATCAATACCTGCCTTAT
CCTGACGGGATGAGTCCTTTTCAAGCTGCTATGGTTGACGGAAGTGGCTACCAAGTTCACCGCACAATGC
AATTTGAGGATGGTGCATCTCTTACGGTTAATTACCGATATACATATGAGGGTTCACACATCAAGGGGGA
AGCTCAGGTCAAGGGCACTGGATTTCCCGCAGATGGCCCAGTTATGACCAATTCTCTGACCGCAGCCGAT
TGGTGTCGAAGCAAGAAGACCTACCCTAACGACAAGACTATCATCTCAACCTTCAAATGGTCCTACACCA
CAGGTAACGGAAAGCGGTATAGGTCTACAGCTCGGACAACATATACCTTTGCGAAGCCTATGGCCGCTAA
CTATTTGAAAAACCAACCGATGTATGTTTTTCGGAAGACCGAATTGAAACATTCAAAAACGGAGTTGAAT
TTCAAAGAGTGGCAGAAGGCATTCACCGACGTAATGGGTATGGATGAGTTGTATAAATAAGCGGCGGCCG
CTCTAGAGTCAACTAACTTAAGCTAGCAACGGTTTCCCTCTAGCGGGATCAATTCCGCCCCCCCCCCCTA
ACGTTACTGGCCGAAGCCGCTTGGAATAAGGCCGGTGTGCGTTTGTCTATATGTTATTTTCCACCATATT
GCCGTCTTTTGGCAATGTGAGGGCCCGGAAACCTGGCCCTGTCTTCTTGACGAGCATTCCTAGGGGTCTT
TCCCCTCTCGCCAAAGGAATGCAAGGTCTGTTGAATGTCGTGAAGGAAGCAGTTCCTCTGGAAGCTTCTT
GAAGACAAACAACGTCTGTAGCGACCCTTTGCAGGCAGCGGAACCCCCCACCTGGCGACAGGTGCCTCTG
CGGCCAAAAGCCACGTGTATAAGATACACCTGCAAAGGCGGCACAACCCCAGTGCCACGTTGTGAGTTGG
ATAGTTGTGGAAAGAGTCAAATGGCTCTCCTCAAGCGTATTCAACAAGGGGCTGAAGGATGCCCAGAAGG
TACCCCATTGTATGGGATCTGATCTGGGGCCTCGGTGCACATGCTTTACATGTGTTTAGTCGAGGTTAAA
AAAACGTCTAGGCCCCCCGAACCACGGGGACGTGGTTTTCCTTTGAAAAACACGATAATACCATGACCGA
GTACAAGCCCACGGTGCGCCTCGCCACCCGCGACGACGTCCCCAGGGCCGTACGCACCCTCGCCGCCGCG
TTCGCCGACTACCCCGCCACGCGCCACACCGTCGATCCGGACCGCCACATCGAGCGGGTCACCGAGCTGC
AAGAACTCTTCCTCACGCGCGTCGGGCTCGACATCGGCAAGGTGTGGGTCGCGGACGACGGCGCCGCGGT
GGCGGTCTGGACCACGCCGGAGAGCGTCGAAGCGGGGGCGGTGTTCGCCGAGATCGGCCCGCGCATGGCC
GAGTTGAGCGGTTCCCGGCTGGCCGCGCAGCAACAGATGGAAGGCCTCCTGGCGCCGCACCGGCCCAAGG
AGCCCGCGTGGTTCCTGGCCACCGTCGGCGTCTCGCCCGACCACCAGGGCAAGGGTCTGGGCAGCGCCGT
CGTGCTCCCCGGAGTGGAGGCGGCCGAGCGCGCCGGGGTGCCCGCCTTCCTGGAGACCTCCGCGCCCCGC
AACCTCCCCTTCTACGAGCGGCTCGGCTTCACCGTCACCGCCGACGTCGAGGTGCCCGAAGGACCGCGCA
CCTGGTGCATGACCCGCAAGCCCGGTGCCTGATCGATGATCTAGAGCTCGCTGATCAGCCTCGACTGTGC
CTTCTAGTTGCCAGCCATCTGTTGTTTGCCCCTCCCCCGTGCCTTCCTTGACCCTGGAAGGTGCCACTCC
CACTGTCCTTTCCTAATAAAATGAGGAAATTGCATCGCATTGTCTGAGTAGGTGTCATTCTATTCTGGGG
GGTGGGGTGGGGCAGGACAGCAAGGGGGAGGATTGGGAAGACAATAGCAGGCATGCTGGGGATGCGGTGG
GCTCTATGGCTTCTGAGGCGGAAAGAACCTGCAGCCCAAGCTTGGCGTAATCATGGTCATAGCTGTTTCC
TGTGTGAAATTGTTATCCGCTCACAATTCCACACAACATACGAGCCGGAAGCATAAAGTGTAAAGCCTGG
GGTGCCTAATGAGTGAGCTAACTCACATTAATTGCGTTGCGCTCACTGCCCGCTTTCCAGTCGGGAAACC
TGTCGTGCCAGCGGATCTTAAAAGTTTTGTTACTTTATAGAAGAAATTTTGAGTTTTTGTTTTTTTTTAA
TAAATAAATAAACATAAATAAATTGTTTGTTGAATTTATTATTAGTATGTAAGTGTAAATATAATAAAAC
TTAATATCTATTCAAATTAATAAATAAACCTCGATATACAGACCGATAAAACACATGCGTCAATTTTACG
CATGATTATCTTTAACGTACGTCACAATATGATTATCTTTCTAGGGTTAATCTAGTATACGCGTTTAATT
AATCCAGCTTTTGTTCCCTTTAGTGAGGGTTAATTGCGCGCTTGGCGTAATCATGGTCATAGCTGTTTCC
TGTGTGAAATTGTTATCCGCTCACAATTCCACACAACATACGAGCCGGAAGCATAAAGTGTAAAGCCTGG
GGTGCCTAATGAGTGAGCTAACTCACATTAATTGCGTTGCGCTCACTGCCCGCTTTCCAGTCGGGAAACC
TGTCGTGCCAGCTGCATTAATGAATCGGCCAACGCGCGGGGAGAGGCGGTTTGCGTATTGGGCGCTCTTC
CGCTTCCTCGCTCACTGACTCGCTGCGCTCGGTCGTTCGGCTGCGGCGAGCGGTATCAGCTCACTCAAAG
GCGGTAATACGGTTATCCACAGAATCAGGGGATAACGCAGGAAAGAACATGTGAGCAAAAGGCCAGCAAA
AGGCCAGGAACCGTAAAAAGGCCGCGTTGCTGGCGTTTTTCCATAGGCTCCGCCCCCCTGACGAGCATCA
CAAAAATCGACGCTCAAGTCAGAGGTGGCGAAACCCGACAGGACTATAAAGATACCAGGCGTTTCCCCCT
GGAAGCTCCCTCGTGCGCTCTCCTGTTCCGACCCTGCCGCTTACCGGATACCTGTCCGCCTTTCTCCCTT
CGGGAAGCGTGGCGCTTTCTCATAGCTCACGCTGTAGGTATCTCAGTTCGGTGTAGGTCGTTCGCTCCAA
GCTGGGCTGTGTGCACGAACCCCCCGTTCAGCCCGACCGCTGCGCCTTATCCGGTAACTATCGTCTTGAG
TCCAACCCGGTAAGACACGACTTATCGCCACTGGCAGCAGCCACTGGTAACAGGATTAGCAGAGCGAGGT
ATGTAGGCGGTGCTACAGAGTTCTTGAAGTGGTGGCCTAACTACGGCTACACTAGAAGAACAGTATTTGG
TATCTGCGCTCTGCTGAAGCCAGTTACCTTCGGAAAAAGAGTTGGTAGCTCTTGATCCGGCAAACAAACC
ACCGCTGGTAGCGGTGGTTTTTTTGTTTGCAAGCAGCAGATTACGCGCAGAAAAAAAGGATCTCAAGAAG
ATCCTTTGATCTTTTCTACGGGGTCTGACGCTCAGTGGAACGAAAACTCACGTTAAGGGATTTTGGTCAT
GAGATTATCAAAAAGGATCTTCACCTAGATCCTTTTAAATTAAAAATGAAGTTTTAAATCAATCTAAAGT
ATATATGAGTAAACTTGGTCTGACAGTTACCAATGCTTAATCAGTGAGGCACCTATCTCAGCGATCTGTC
TATTTCGTTCATCCATAGTTGCCTGACTCCCCGTCGTGTAGATAACTACGATACGGGAGGGCTTACCATC
TGGCCCCAGTGCTGCAATGATACCGCGAGACCCACGCTCACCGGCTCCAGATTTATCAGCAATAAACCAG
CCAGCCGGAAGGGCCGAGCGCAGAAGTGGTCCTGCAACTTTATCCGCCTCCATCCAGTCTATTAATTGTT
GCCGGGAAGCTAGAGTAAGTAGTTCGCCAGTTAATAGTTTGCGCAACGTTGTTGCCATTGCTACAGGCAT
CGTGGTGTCACGCTCGTCGTTTGGTATGGCTTCATTCAGCTCCGGTTCCCAACGATCAAGGCGAGTTACA
TGATCCCCCATGTTGTGCAAAAAAGCGGTTAGCTCCTTCGGTCCTCCGATCGTTGTCAGAAGTAAGTTGG
CCGCAGTGTTATCACTCATGGTTATGGCAGCACTGCATAATTCTCTTACTGTCATGCCATCCGTAAGATG
CTTTTCTGTGACTGGTGAGTACTCAACCAAGTCATTCTGAGAATAGTGTATGCGGCGACCGAGTTGCTCT
TGCCCGGCGTCAATACGGGATAATACCGCGCCACATAGCAGAACTTTAAAAGTGCTCATCATTGGAAAAC
GTTCTTCGGGGCGAAAACTCTCAAGGATCTTACCGCTGTTGAGATCCAGTTCGATGTAACCCACTCGTGC
ACCCAACTGATCTTCAGCATCTTTTACTTTCACCAGCGTTTCTGGGTGAGCAAAAACAGGAAGGCAAAAT
GCCGCAAAAAAGGGAATAAGGGCGACACGGAAATGTTGAATACTCATACTCTTCCTTTTTCAATATTATT
GAAGCATTTATCAGGGTTATTGTCTCATGAGCGGATACATATTTGAATGTATTTAGAAAAATAAACAAAT
AGGGGTTCCGCGCACATTTCCCCGAAAAGTGCCAC
